Addgene plasmid #202216: pBCC089
Purpose: Level 2 empty backbone for strain-specific barcode DNA tag through Tn7 bacterial insertion, Gentamicin selectable marker and tagBFP fluorescent marker
Depositing lab: Paul Schulze-Lefert. Depositing organization: Max Planck Institute for Plant Breeding Research. Publication: Chromosomal barcodes for simultaneous tracking of near-isogenic bacterial strains in plant microbiota. Ordon J, Thouin J, Nakano RT, Ma KW, Zhang P, Huettel B, Garrido-Oter R, Schulze-Lefert P. Nat Microbiol. 2024 Apr;9(4):1117-1129. doi: 10.1038/s41564-024-01619-8. Epub 2024 Mar 19. PubMed 38503974.
Backbone
  Vector backbone: pBCC34
  Vector type: Bacterial Expression
  Selectable markers: Gentamicin
Growth in bacteria
  Bacterial resistance: Chloramphenicol and Kanamycin, 25 & 50 μg/mL
  Growth temperature: 37°C
  Growth strain: DB3.1λpir
  Copy number: Low Copy
Gene/Insert
  Gene/Insert name: pBCC25, pBCC33, pBCC59, pBCC27, pBCC26, pBCC28, pICH41822 (G5)
  Species: Synthetic
  Cloning method: Restriction Enzyme; 5′ cloning site unknown (unknown if destroyed)
Terms and licenses: Academic/Nonprofit Terms; Industry Terms: Not Available to Industry
Depositor comments: Please visit https://doi.org/10.1101/2023.04.20.537712 for bioRxiv preprint.
How to cite: pBCC089 was a gift from Paul Schulze-Lefert (Addgene plasmid # 202216 ; http://n2t.net/addgene:202216 ; RRID:Addgene_202216)
