[The description below was written by a language model from this plasmid's Addgene catalogue record and pLannotate feature annotations shown in this document.]
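Description:
pBCC089 is a low-copy bacterial mini-Tn7 delivery vector built on the pBCC34 backbone and described as a Level 2 "empty" acceptor for installing strain-specific DNA barcodes into bacterial chromosomes. It was assembled from a series of synthetic modules listed in the record (pBCC25, 33, 59, 27, 26, 28 and pICH41822). Replication depends on the R6K γ origin, which requires the pi initiator protein, so the plasmid is maintained only in pir-expressing hosts and behaves as a suicide vector elsewhere. An IncP oriT allows conjugative mobilisation into recipient strains. The backbone outside the transposon ends carries the aphA1 kanamycin resistance gene and a sacB cassette with its native promoter, which confers sucrose sensitivity and can serve as counterselection against cells that retain the vector.

Between the Tn7R and Tn7L ends lies the transposable cargo. It contains a gentamicin acetyltransferase gene driven by the class 1 integron Pc promoter and flanked by FRT sites, which should permit later FLP-mediated marker removal. It also contains TagBFP under a tac promoter with a lac operator, followed by a lambda t0 terminator, providing a blue fluorescent label. Additional terminators insulate the units. The remaining cargo position is occupied by a chloramphenicol resistance–ccdB dropout cassette. This explains the chloramphenicol plus kanamycin selection and the need for a ccdB-tolerant, pir-positive propagation strain. It presumably acts as the placeholder to be replaced by the barcode module during cloning, with ccdB toxicity selecting against unmodified plasmid. No Tn7 transposase genes are annotated, so transposition functions would have to be supplied separately. The resulting constructs are intended for tracking near-isogenic strains, as in plant microbiota studies.
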