Features (pLannotate 1.2.2; 26 found; start..end, strand, type, name):
     85..284     -  mobile_element Tn7R (fragment): mini-Tn7 element (right end of the Tn7 transposon) Tn7
    308..402     +  terminator     lambda t0 terminator: transcription terminator from phage lambda
    412..441     +  CDS            CmR (fragment): chloramphenicol acetyltransferase confers resistance to chloramphenicol
    504..590     +  terminator     rrnB T1 terminator: Escherichia coli rrnB; transcription terminator T1 from the E. coli rrnB gene
    623..670     -  protein_bind   FRT: FLP-mediated recombination occurs in the 8-bp core sequence TCTAGAAA (Turan and Bode, 2011). FLP recombinase from the Saccharomyces cerevisiae 2μ plasmid
    711..739     +  promoter       Pc promoter: intI1 (promoter lies within the coding sequence); class 1 integron promoter
    928..1461    +  CDS            GmR: gentamycin acetyltransferase; aacC1; confers resistance to gentamycin
   1591..1624    -  protein_bind   FRT (minimal): supports FLP-mediated excision but not integration (Turan and Bode, 2011) FLP recombinase from the Saccharomyces cerevisiae 2μ plasmid
   1666..1694    +  promoter       tac promoter: strong E. coli promoter; hybrid between the trp and lac UV5 promoters
   1702..1718    +  protein_bind   lac operator: The lac repressor binds to the lac operator to inhibit transcription in E. coli. This inhibition can be relieved by adding lactose or isopropyl-β-D-thiogalactopyranoside (IPTG). lac repressor encoded by lacI
   1741..2439    +  CDS            TagBFP: TagBFP is a basic (constitutively fluorescent) blue fluorescent protein published in 2008, derived from Entacmaea quadricolor. It is reported to be a very rapidly-maturing monomer with very low acid sensitivity.
   2459..2553    +  terminator     lambda t0 terminator: transcription terminator from phage lambda
   2702..2732    +  promoter       lac UV5 promoter: E. coli lac promoter with an "up" mutation
   2756..2785    +  promoter       cat promoter (fragment): promoter of the E. coli cat gene encoding chloramphenicol acetyltransferase
   2786..3445    +  CDS            CmR: chloramphenicol acetyltransferase; cat; confers resistance to chloramphenicol
   3624..3782    +  CDS            ccdA (fragment): CCDA_ECO57 - Also known as H, letA. Experimental evidence at protein level: Swiss-Prot protein existence level 1. Antitoxin component of a type II toxin-antitoxin (TA) system which inhibits the post-segregational killing (PSK) of plasmid-free cells, also referred to as a plasmid addiction system. Binds to and blocks the activity of CcdB; will also remove bound CcdB protein from the CcdB-GyrA complex by forming a CcdA-CcdB complex, a process termed rejuvenation. Functions as a transcriptional corepressor for the ccdAB operon, repression also requires CcdB (By similarity). From Escherichia coli
   3787..4089    +  CDS            ccdB: CCDB_ECOLI - Also known as G, letB, letD. Experimental evidence at protein level: Swiss-Prot protein existence level 1. Toxic component of a type II toxin-antitoxin (TA) system, functioning in plasmid maintainence. Responsible for the post- segregational killing (PSK) of plasmid-free cells, also referred to as a plasmid addiction system. Half-life of over 2 hours. Cell killing by CcdB is accompanied by filamentation, defects in chromosome and plasmid segregation, defects in cell division, formation of anucleate cells, decreased DNA synthesis and plasmid loss. Interferes with the activity of DN
   4246..4411    -  mobile_element Tn7L: mini-Tn7 element (left end of the Tn7 transposon) Tn7
   4454..4899    +  promoter       sacB promoter: sacR; sacB promoter and control region
   4900..6321    +  CDS            SacB: secreted levansucrase that renders bacterial growth sensitive to sucrose; Bacillus subtilis sacB; negative selection marker
   6369..6393    +  CDS            lacZα (fragment): LacZα fragment of β-galactosidase; lacZ fragment
   6404..6498    +  terminator     lambda t0 terminator: transcription terminator from phage lambda
   6630..7442    +  CDS            aphA1: KKA1_ECOLX - Also known as nptI. Protein inferred from homology: Swiss-Prot protein existence level 3. Resistance to kanamycin and structurally-related aminoglycosides, including amikacin. From Escherichia coli.
   7612..7720    +  oriT           oriT: incP origin of transfer
   7731..8119    +  rep_origin     R6K γ ori: γ replication origin from E. coli plasmid R6K; requires the R6K initiator protein pi for replication
   8150..8236    -  terminator     rrnB T1 terminator: Escherichia coli rrnB; transcription terminator T1 from the E. coli rrnB gene
>Addgene plasmid #202216 | pBCC089 | addgene full sequence | sequence record 403468 | Addgene NGS Result
TTAATTAAAGCGGATAACAATTTCACACAGGAGGCCGCCTAGGCCGCGGCCGCGCGAATTTGCCGAATTC
GGATCCGGAGGGAGTGTGGGCGGACAATAAAGTCTTAAACTGAACAAAATAGATCTAAACTATGACAATA
AAGTCTTAAACTAGACAGAATAGTTGTAAACTGAAATCAGTCCAGTTATGCTGTGAAAAAGCATACTGGA
CTTTTGTTATGGCTAAAGCAAACTCTTCATTTTCTGAAGTGCAAATTGCCCGTSGTATTAAAGAGGGGCG
TGGCGCTGCAAGAATTCAAGCTTGGAGGACTCCTGTTGATAGATCCAGTAATGACCTCAGAACTCCATCT
GGATTTGTTCAGAACGCTCGGTTGCCGCCGGGCGTTTTTTATTGGTGAGAATCCAAGCTAGACTGCGATG
AGTGGCAGGGCGGGGCGTAATTTCTTAAGGCAGTTATTGGTGCCCTTAAACGCCTGGGGTAATGACTCTC
TAGCTTGAGGCATCAAATAAAACGAAAGGCTCAGTCGAAAGACTGGGCCTTTCGTTTTATCTGTTGTTTG
TCGGTGAACGCTCTCCTGAGTAGGACAAATCCGCCCGCCGCTGCAAGAATTCAAGCTTGGAGGAAGTTCC
TATACTTTCTAGAGAATAGGAACTTCGGAATAGGAACTTCAAGATCCCCTGATTCCCTTTGTCAACAGCA
ATGGATCGAATTGACATAAGCCTGTTCGGTTCGTAAACTGTAATGCAAGTAGCGTATGCGCTCACGCAAC
TGGTCCAGAACCTTGACCGAACGCAGCGGTGGTAACGGCGCAGTGGCGGTTTTCATGGCTTGTTATGACT
GTTTTTTTGTACAGTCTATGCCTCGGGCATCCAAGCAGCAAGCGCGTTACGCCGTGGGTCGATGTTTGAT
GTTATGGAGCAGCAACGATGTTACGCAGCAGCAACGATGTTACGCAGCAGGGCAGTCGCCCTAAAACAAA
GTTAGGTGGCTCAAGTATGGGCATCATTCGCACATGTAGGCTCGGCCCTGACCAAGTCAAATCCATGCGG
GCTGCTCTTGATCTTTTCGGTCGTGAGTTCGGAGACGTAGCCACCTACTCCCAACATCAGCCGGACTCCG
ATTACCTCGGGAACTTGCTCCGTAGTAAGACATTCATCGCGCTTGCTGCCTTCGACCAAGAAGCGGTTGT
TGGCGCTCTCGCGGCTTACGTTCTGCCCAAGTTTGAGCAGCCGCGTAGTGAGATCTATATCTATGATCTC
GCAGTCTCCGGCGAGCACCGGAGGCAGGGCATTGCCACCGCGCTCATCAATCTCCTCAAGCATGAGGCCA
ACGCGCTTGGTGCTTATGTGATCTACGTGCAAGCAGATTACGGTGACGATCCCGCAGTGGCTCTCTATAC
AAAGTTGGGCATACGGGAAGAAGTGATGCACTTTGATATCGACCCAAGTACCGCCACCTAACAATTCGTT
CAAGCCGAGATCGGCTTCCCGGCCGCGGAGTTGTTCGGTAAATTGTCACAACGCCGCGGCCAATTCGATC
TAGAATTCCATTGAGTAAGTTTTTAAGCACATCAGCTTCAAAAGCGCTCTGAAGTTCCTATACTTTCTAG
AGAATAGGAACTTCGGAATAGGTACTTCCGCTACTAGAATTCGAGCGGGGAATTCTTGACAATTAATCAT
CGGCTCGTATAATGTGTGGAATTGTGAGCGGATAACAATTTTCACACAGGAAACAGCTAAATGTCTGAAT
TGATTAAAGAGAATATGCATATGAAGTTGTATATGGAAGGTACTGTTGATAACCACCATTTTAAATGTAC
ATCTGAGGGAGAAGGTAAGCCTTACGAAGGTACTCAAACAATGCGTATTAAAGTAGTTGAGGGAGGTCCT
TTACCATTCGCTTTTGACATATTGGCAACTTCATTCTTATATGGATCTAAGACATTTATTAACCATACTC
AAGGTATACCAGATTTCTTTAAACAATCATTTCCTGAAGGATTCACATGGGAGAGAGTAACAACTTATGA
AGATGGTGGAGTTTTGACTGCTACTCAGGATACATCTTTACAAGACGGTTGTTTGATTTATAATGTTAAG
ATTCGTGGAGTAAACTTCACTTCTAATGGTCCAGTTATGCAGAAGAAAACATTGGGATGGGAGGCATTCA
CTGAGACATTATACCCTGCTGATGGTGGATTGGAAGGTCGTAACGACATGGCATTGAAATTAGTAGGAGG
TTCACACTTGATAGCTAATATTAAGACTACATATCGTTCTAAGAAACCAGCTAAAAACTTGAAAATGCCT
GGTGTTTACTATGTTGATTATCGTTTAGAAAGAATTAAGGAAGCAAATAACGAAACTTACGTTGAGCAAC
ATGAAGTAGCTGTTGCACGTTATTGTGACTTGCCTTCTAAGTTAGGACACAAATTGAACGCTTAATTAGC
TGAGCTTGGACTCCTGTTGATAGATCCAGTAATGACCTCAGAACTCCATCTGGATTTGTTCAGAACGCTC
GGTTGCCGCCGGGCGTTTTTTATTGGTGAGAATCTCCCGCTTTACGAATTCCCATGGGGAGCATGCGGAG
TTACGTCATCCCCACCTTCCGCTGCGTTCTTCATCGATGCCCGCTTAGTGATATGCTTAAAACTCCAAGC
ACAGCCTTCTCCCCGGGGCGGCCGCATTAGGCACCCCAGGCTTTACACTTTATGCTTCCGGCTCGTATAA
TGTGTGGATTTTGAGTTAGGATCCGTCGAGATTTTCAGGAGCTAAGGAAGCTAAAATGGAGAAAAAAATC
ACTGGATATACCACCGTTGATATATCCCAATGGCATCGTAAAGAACATTTTGAGGCATTTCAGTCAGTTG
CTCAATGTACCTATAACCAGACCGTTCAGCTGGATATTACGGCCTTTTTAAAGACCGTAAAGAAAAATAA
GCACAAGTTTTATCCGGCCTTTATTCACATTCTTGCCCGCCTGATGAATGCTCATCCGGAATTCCGTATG
GCAATGAAAGACGGTGAGCTGGTGATATGGGATAGTGTTCACCCTTGTTACACCGTTTTCCATGAGCAAA
CTGAAACGTTTTCATCGCTCTGGAGTGAATACCACGACGATTTCCGGCAGTTTCTACACATATATTCGCA
AGATGTGGCGTGTTACGGTGAAAACCTGGCCTATTTCCCTAAAGGGTTTATTGAGAATATGTTTTTCGTC
TCAGCCAATCCCTGGGTGAGTTTCACCAGTTTTGATTTAAACGTGGCCAATATGGACAACTTCTTCGCCC
CCGTTTTCACCATGGGCAAATATTATACGCAAGGCGACAAGGTGCTGATGCCGCTGGCGATTCAGGTTCA
TCATGCCGTTTGTGATGGCTTCCATGTCGGCAGAATGCTTAATGAATTACAACAGTACTGCGATGAGTGG
CAGGGCGGGGCGTAAACGCGTGGATCCGGCTTACTAAAAGCCAGATAACAGTATGCGTATTTGCGCGCTG
ATTTTTGCGGTATAAGAATATATACTGATATGTATACCCGAAGTATGTCAAAAAGAGGTATGCTATGAAG
CAGCGTATTACAGTGACAGTTGACAGCGACAGCTATCAGTTGCTCAAGGCATATATGATGTCAATATCTC
CGGTCTGGTAAGCACAACCATGCAGAATGAAGCCCGTCGTCTGCGTGCCGAACGCTGGAAAGCGGAAAAT
CAGGAAGGGATGGCTGAGGTCGCCCGGTTTATTGAAATGAACGGCTCTTTTGCTGACGAGAACAGGGGCT
GGTGAAATGCAGTTTAAGGTTTACACCTATAAAAGAGAGAGCCGTTATCGTCTGTTTGTGGATGTACAGA
GTGATATTATTGACACGCCCGGACGACGGATGGTGATCCCCCTGGCCAGTGCACGTCTGCTGTCAGATAA
AGTCTCCCGTGAACTTTACCCGGTGGTGCATATCGGGGATGAAAGCTGGCGCATGATGACCACCGATATG
GCCAGTGTGCCGGTATCCGTTATCGGGGAAGAAGTGGCTGATCTCAGCCACCGCGAAAATGACATCAAAA
ACGCCATTAACCTGATGTTCTGGGGAATATAAATGTCAGGCTCCCTTATACACAGCCCCCGGGGATGCTG
GTTGTCATTGCCCCTCCTTCCTCTAAGTGATAAGGTTACTTCCTCTAAATGACCAAGCAGGGTATCTAAT
CCTGTTAACGCTCGCTCAGAGAATTCGCATGCGGAGTCGAGGGAGAACCAGATAAGTGAAATCTAGTTCC
AAACTATTTTGTCATTTTTAATTTTCGTATTAGCTTACGACGCTACACCCAGTTCCCATCTATTTTGTCA
CTCTTCCCTAAATAATCCTTAAAAACTCCATTTCCACCCCTCCCAGTTCCCAACTATTTTGTCCGCCCAC
ACGCTGAGCGAATTCCACGCTTGTGGAATTCCTCGAGGGAGTTCACATATACCTGCCGTTCACTATTATT
TAGTGAAATGAGATATTATGATATTTTCTGAATTGTGATTAAAAAGGCAACTTTATGCCCATGCAACAGA
AACTATAAAAAATACAGAGAATGAAAAGAAACAGATAGATTTTTTAGTTCTTTAGGCCCGTAGTCTGCAA
ATCCTTTTATGATTTTCTATCAAACAAAAGAGGAAAATAGACCAGTTGCAATCCAAACGAGAGTCTAATA
GAATGAGGTCGAAAAGTAAATCGCGCGGGTTTGTTACTGATAAAGCAGGCAAGACCTAAAATGTGTAAAG
GGCAAAGTGTATACTTTGGCGTCACCCCTTACATATTTTAGGTCTTTTTTTATTGTGCGTAACTAACTTG
CCATCTTCAAACAGGAGGGCTGGAAGAAGCAGACCGCTAACACAGTACATAAAAAAGGAGACATGAACGA
TGAACATCAAAAAGTTTGCAAAACAAGCAACAGTATTAACCTTTACTACCGCACTGCTGGCAGGAGGCGC
AACTCAAGCGTTTGCGAAAGAAACGAACCAAAAGCCATATAAGGAAACATACGGCATTTCCCATATTACA
CGCCATGATATGCTGCAAATCCCTGAACAGCAAAAAAATGAAAAATATCAAGTTCCTGAATTCGATTCGT
CCACAATTAAAAATATCTCTTCTGCAAAAGGCCTGGACGTTTGGGACAGCTGGCCATTACAAAACGCTGA
CGGCACTGTCGCAAACTATCACGGCTACCACATCGTCTTTGCATTAGCCGGAGATCCTAAAAATGCGGAT
GACACATCGATTTACATGTTCTATCAAAAAGTCGGCGAAACTTCTATTGACAGCTGGAAAAACGCTGGCC
GCGTCTTTAAAGACAGCGACAAATTCGATGCAAATGATTCTATCCTAAAAGACCAAACACAAGAATGGTC
AGGTTCAGCCACATTTACATCTGACGGAAAAATCCGTTTATTCTACACTGATTTCTCCGGTAAACATTAC
GGCAAACAAACACTGACAACTGCACAAGTTAACGTATCAGCATCAGACAGCTCTTTGAACATCAACGGTG
TAGAGGATTATAAATCAATCTTTGACGGTGACGGAAAAACGTATCAAAATGTACAGCAGTTCATCGATGA
AGGCAACTACAGCTCAGGCGACAACCATACGCTGAGAGATCCTCACTACGTAGAAGATAAAGGCCACAAA
TACTTAGTATTTGAAGCAAACACTGGAACTGAAGATGGCTACCAAGGCGAAGAATCTTTATTTAACAAAG
CATACTATGGCAAAAGCACATCATTCTTCCGTCAAGAAAGTCAAAAACTTCTGCAAAGCGATAAAAAACG
CACGGCTGAGTTAGCAAACGGCGCTCTCGGTATGATTGAGCTAAACGATGATTACACACTGAAAAAAGTG
ATGAAACCGCTGATTGCATCTAACACAGTAACAGATGAAATTGAACGCGCGAACGTCTTTAAAATGAACG
GCAAATGGTACCTGTTCACTGACTCCCGCGGATCAAAAATGACGATTGACGGCATTACGTCTAACGATAT
TTACATGCTTGGTTATGTTTCTAATTCTTTAACTGGCCCATACAAGCCGCTGAACAAAACTGGCCTTGTG
TTAAAAATGGATCTTGATCCTAACGATGTAACCTTTACTTACTCACACTTCGCTGTACCTCAAGCGAAAG
GAAACAATGTCGTGATTACAAGCTATATGACAAACAGAGGATTCTACGCAGACAAACAATCAACGTTTGC
GCCAAGCTTCCTGCTGAACATCAAAGGCAAGAAAACATCTGTTGTCAAAGACAGCATCCTTGAACAAGGA
CAATTAACAGTTAACAAATAAATTCGCTGAGCGAGGATGCACATGTGACCGAGGGAAGCTTGCGGCCGCG
TCGTGACTGGGAAAACCCTGGCGACTAGTCTTGGACTCCTGTTGATAGATCCAGTAATGACCTCAGAACT
CCATCTGGATTTGTTCAGAACGCTCGGTTGCCGCCGGGCGTTTTTTATTGGTGAGAATCCAGGGGTCCCC
AATAATTACGATTTAAATTTGTGTCTCAAAATCTCTGATGTTACATTGCACAAGATAAAAATATATCATC
ATGAACAATAAAACTGTCTGCTTACATAAACAGTAATACAAGGGGTGTTATGAGCCATATTCAGCGTGAA
ACGAGCTGTAGCCGTCCGCGTCTGAACAGCAACATGGATGCGGATCTGTATGGCTATAAATGGGCGCGTG
ATAACGTGGGTCAGAGCGGCGCGACCATTTATCGTCTGTATGGCAAACCGGATGCGCCGGAACTGTTTCT
GAAACATGGCAAAGGCAGCGTGGCGAACGATGTGACCGATGAAATGGTGCGTCTGAACTGGCTGACCGAA
TTTATGCCGCTGCCGACCATTAAACATTTTATTCGCACCCCGGATGATGCGTGGCTGCTGACCACCGCGA
TTCCGGGCAAAACCGCGTTTCAGGTGCTGGAAGAATATCCGGATAGCGGCGAAAACATTGTGGATGCGCT
GGCCGTGTTTCTGCGTCGTCTGCATAGCATTCCGGTGTGCAACTGCCCGTTTAACAGCGATCGTGTGTTT
CGTCTGGCCCAGGCGCAGAGCCGTATGAACAACGGCCTGGTGGATGCGAGCGATTTTGATGATGAACGTA
ACGGCTGGCCGGTGGAACAGGTGTGGAAAGAAATGCATAAACTGCTGCCGTTTAGCCCGGATAGCGTGGT
GACCCACGGCGATTTTAGCCTGGATAACCTGATTTTCGATGAAGGCAAACTGATTGGCTGCATTGATGTG
GGCCGTGTGGGCATTGCGGATCGTTATCAGGATCTGGCCATTCTGTGGAACTGCCTGGGCGAATTTAGCC
CGAGCCTGCAAAAACGTCTGTTTCAGAAATATGGCATTGATAATCCGGATATGAACAAACTGCAATTTCA
TCTGATGCTGGATGAATTTTTCTAATAATTAATTGGACCGCGGTCCGCGCGTTGTCCTTTTCCGCTGCAT
AACCCTGCTTCGGGGTCATTATAGCGATTTTTTCGGTATATCCATCCTTTTTCGCACGATATACAGGATT
TTGCCAAAGGGTTCGTGTAGACTTTCCTTGGTGTATCCAACGGCGTCAGCCGGGCAGGATAGGTGAAGTA
GGCCCACCCGCGAGCGGGTGTTCCTTCTTCACTGTCCCTTATTCGCACCTGGCGGTGCTCAACGGGAATC
CTGCTCTGCGAGGCTGGCCGTAGGCCGGCCGATCTGAAGATCAGCAGTTCAACCTGTTGATAGTACGTAC
TAAGCTCTCATGTTTCACGTACTAAGCTCTCATGTTTAACGTACTAAGCTCTCATGTTTAACGAACTAAA
CCCTCATGGCTAACGTACTAAGCTCTCATGGCTAACGTACTAAGCTCTCATGTTTCACGTACTAAGCTCT
CATGTTTGAACAATAAAATTAATATAAATCAGCAACTTAAATAGCCTCTAAGGTTTTAAGTTTTATAAGA
AAAAAAAGAATATATAAGGCTTTTAAAGCCTTTAAGGTTTAACGGTTGTGGACAACAAGCCAGGGATGTA
ACGCACTGAGAAGCCCTTAGAGCCTCTCAAAGCAATTTTGAGTGACACAGGAACACTTAACGGCTGACAT
GGGGCGCGCCCAGCTGTCTAGGGCGGCGGATTTGTCCTACTCAGGAGAGCGTTCACCGACAAACAACAGA
TAAAACGAAAGGCCCAGTCTTTCGACTGAGCCTTTCGTTTTATTTGATGCCT
